>Addgene plasmid #55587 | mTurquoise-Vinculin-N-21 | depositor partial sequence | sequence record 85994 | insert sequence
GACGTCAGATCCGCTAGCACCGCCACCATGCCAGTGTTTCATACGCGCACGATCGAGAGCATCCTGGAGC
CGGTGGCACAGCAGATCTCCCACCTGGTGATAATGCACGAGGAGGGCGAGGTGGACGGCAAAGCCATTCC
TGACCTCACCGCGCCCGTGGCCGCCGTGCAGGCGGCCGTCAGCAACCTCGTCCGGGTTGGAAAAGAGACT
GTTCAAACCACTGAGGATCAGATTTTGAAGAGAGATATGCCACCAGCATTTATTAAGGTTGAGAATGCTT
GCACCAAGCTTGTCCAGGCAGCTCAGATGCTTCAGTCAGACCCTTACTCAGTGCCTGCTCGAGATTATCT
AATTGATGGGTCAAGGGGCATCCTCTCTGGAACATCAGACCTGCTCCTTACCTTCGATGAGGCTGAGGTC
CGTAAAATTATTAGAGTTTGCAAAGGAATTTTGGAATATCTTACAGTGGCAGAGGTGGTGGAGACTATGG
AAGATTTGGTCACTTACACAAAGAATCTTGGGCCAGGAATGACTAAGATGGCCAAGATGATTGACGAGAG
ACAGCAGGAGCTCACTCACCAGGAGCACCGAGTGATGTTGGTGAACTCGATGAACACCGTGAAAGAGTTG
CTGCCAGTTCTCATTTCAGCTATGAAGATTTTTGTAACAACTAAAAACTCAAAAAACCAAGGCATAGAGG
AAGCTTTAAAAAATCGCAATTTTACTCTAGAAAAAATGAGTGCTGAAATTAATGAGATAATTCGTGTGTT
ACAACTCACCTCTTGGGATGAAGATGCCTGGGCCAGCAAGGACACTGAAGCCATGAAGAGAGCATTGGCC
TCCATAGACTCCAAACTGAACCAGGCCAAAGGTTGGCTCCGTGACCCTAGTGCCTCCCCAGGGGATGCTG
GTGAGCAGGCCATCAGACAGATCTTAGATGAAGCTGGAAAAGTTGGTGAACTCTGTGCAGGCAAAGAACG
CAGGGAGATTCTGGGAACTTGCAAAATGCTAGGGCAGATGACTGATCAAGTGGCTGACCTCCGTGCCAGA
GGACAAGGATCCTCACCGGTGGCCATGCAGAAAGCTCAGCAGGTATCTCAGGGTCTGGATGTGCTCACAG
CAAAAGTGGAAAATGCAGCTCGCAAGCTGGAAGCCATGACCAACTCAAAGCAGAGCATTGCAAAGAAGAT
CGATGCTGCTCAGAACTGGCTTGCAGATCCAAATGGTGGACCGGAAGGAGAAGAGCAGATTCGAGGTGCT
TTGGCTGAAGCTCGGAAAATAGCAGAATTATGTGATGATCCTAAAGAAAGAGATGACATTCTACGTTCCC
TTGGGGAAATATCTGCTCTGACTTCTAAATTAGCAGATCTACGAAGACAGGGGAAAGGAGATTCTCCAGA
GGCTCGAGCCTTGGCCAAACAGGTGGCCACGGCCCTGCAGAACCTGCAGACCAAAACCAACCGGGCTGTG
GCCAACAGCAGACCGGCCAAAGCAGCTGTACACCTTGAGGGCAAGATTGAGCAAGCACAGCGGTGGATTG
ATAATCCCACAGTGGATGACCGTGGAGTCGGTCAGGCTGCCATCCGGGGGCTTGTGGCCGAAGGGCATCG
TCTGGCTAATGTTATGATGGGGCCTTATCGGCAAGATCTTCTCGCCAAGTGTGACCGAGTGGACCAGCTG
ACAGCCCAGCTGGCTGACCTGGCTGCCAGAGGGGAAGGGGAGAGTCCTCAGGCACGAGCACTTGCATCTC
AGCTCCAAGACTCCTTAAAGGATCTAAAAGCTCGGATGCAGGAGGCCATGACTCAGGAAGTGTCAGATGT
TTTCAGCGATACCACAACTCCCATCAAGCTGTTGGCAGTGGCAGCCACGGCGCCTCCTGATGCGCCTAAC
AGGGAAGAGGTATTTGATGAGAGGGCAGCTAACTTTGAAAACCATTCAGGAAAGCTTGGTGCTACGGCCG
AGAAGGCGGCTGCGGTTGGTACTGCTAATAAATCAACAGTGGAAGGCATTCAGGCCTCAGTGAAGACGGC
CCGAGAACTCACACCCCAGGTGGTCTCGGCTGCTCGTATCTTACTTAGGAACCCTGGAAATCAAGCTGCT
TATGAACATTTTGAGACCATGAAGAACCAGTGGATCGATAATGTTGAAAAAATGACAGGGCTGGTGGACG
AAGCCATTGATACCAAATCTCTGTTGGATGCTTCAGAAGAAGCAATTAAAAAAGACCTGGACAAGTGCAA
GGTAGCTATGGCCAACATTCAGCCTCAGATGCTGGTTGCTGGGGCAACCAGTATTGCTCGTCGGGCCAAC
CGGATCCTGCTGGTGGCTAAGAGGGAGGTGGAAAATTCCGAGGATCCCAAGTTCCGTGAGGCTGTGAAAG
CTGCCTCTGATGAATTGAGCAAAACCATCTCCCCGATGGTGATGGATGCAAAAGCTGTGGCTGGAAACAT
TTCCGACCCTGGACTGCAAAAGAGCTTCCTGGACTCAGGATATCGGATCCTGGGAGCTGTGGCCAAGGTC
AGAGAAGCCTTCCAACCTCAGGAGCCTGACTTCCCGCCGCCTCCACCAGACCTTGAACAACTCCGACTAA
CAGATGAGCTTGCTCCTCCCAAACCACCTCTGCCTGAAGGTGAGGTCCCTCCACCTAGGCCTCCACCACC
AGAGGAAAAGGATGAAGAGTTCCCTGAGCAGAAGGCCGGGGAGGTGATTAACCAGCCAATGATGATGGCT
GCCAGACAGCTCCATGATGAAGCTCGCAAATGGTCCAGCAAGGGCAATGACATCATTGCAGCAGCCAAGC
GCATGGCTCTGCTGATGGCTGAGATGTCTCGGCTGGTAAGAGGGGGCAGTGGTACCAAGCGGGCACTCAT
TCAGTGTGCCAAGGACATCGCCAAGGCCTCAGATGAGGTGACTCGGTTGGCCAAGGAGGTTGCCAAGCAG
TGCACAGATAAACGGATTAGAACCAACCTCTTACAGGTATGTGAGCGAATCCCAACCATAAGCACCCAGC
TCAAAATCCTGTCCACAGTGAAGGCCACCATGCTGGGCCGGACCAACATCAGTGATGAGGAGTCTGAGCA
GGCCACAGAGATGCTGGTTCACAATGCCCAGAACCTCATGCAGTCTGTGAAGGAGACTGTGCGGGAAGCT
GAAGCTGCTTCAATCAAAATTCGAACAGATGCTGGATTTACACTGCGCTGGGTTAGAAAGACTCCCTGGT
ACCAGTCCGGTGGCAGCGGAATTCTGCAGTCGACGGTACCGCGGGCCCGGGATCCACCGGTCGCCACCAT
GGTGAGCAAGGGCGAGGAGCTGTTCACCGGGGTGGTGCCCATCCTGGTCGAGCTGGACGGCGACGTAAAC
GGCCACAAGTTCAGCGTGTCCGGCGAGGGCGAGGGCGATGCCACCTACGGCAAGCTGACCCTGAAGTTCA
TCTGCACCACCGGCAAGCTGCCCGTGCCCTGGCCCACCCTCGTGACCACCCTGTCCTGGGGCGTGCAGTG
CTTCGCCCGCTACCCCGACCACATGAAGCAGCACGACTTCTTCAAGTCCGCCATGCCCGAAGGCTACGTC
CAGGAGCGCACCATCTTCTTCAAGGACGACGGCAACTACAAGACCCGCGCCGAGGTGAAGTTCGAGGGCG
ACACCCTGGTGAACCGCATCGAGCTGAAGGGCATCGACTTCAAGGAGGACGGCAACATCCTGGGGCACAA
GCTGGAGTACAACTACATCAGCGACAACGTCTATATCACCGCCGACAAGCAGAAGAACGGCATCAAGGCC
AACTTCAAGATCCGCCACAACATCGAGGACGGCGGCGTGCAGCTCGCCGACCACTACCAGCAGAACACCC
CCATCGGCGACGGCCCCGTGCTGCTGCCCGACAACCACTACCTGAGCACCCAGTCCAAGCTGAGCAAAGA
CCCCAACGAGAAGCGCGATCACATGGTCCTGCTGGAGTTCGTGACCGCCGCCGGGATCACTCTCGGCATG
GACGAGCTGTACAAGTAAAGCGGCCGCGACTCTAGATCATAATCAGCCATACCACAT
