>Addgene plasmid #55587 | mTurquoise-Vinculin-N-21 | addgene partial sequence | sequence record 158008 | EGFP-N 5'-CGTCGCCGTCCAGCTCGACCAG-3'
GCTCCTCGCCCTTGCTCACCATGGTGGCGACCGGTGGATCCCGGGCCCGCGGTACCGTCGACTGCAGAAT
TCCGCTGCCACCGGACTGGTACCAGGGAGTCTTTCTAACCCAGCGCAGTGTAAATCCAGCATCTGTTCGA
ATTTTGATTGAAGCAGCTTCAGCTTCCCGCACAGTCTCCTTCACAGACTGCATGAGGTTCTGGGCATTGT
GAACCAGCATCTCTGTGGCCTGCTCAGACTCCTCATCACTGATGTTGGTCCGGCCCAGCATGGTGGCCTT
CACTGTGGACAGGATTTTGAGCTGGGTGCTTATGGTTGGGATTCGCTCACATACCTGTAAGAGGTTGGTT
CTAATCCGTTTATCTGTGCACTGCTTGGCAACCTCCTTGGCCAACCGAGTCACCTCATCTGAGGCCTTGG
CGATGTCCTTGGCACACTGAATGAGTGCCCGCTTGGTACCACTGCCCCCTCTTACCAGCCGAGACATCTC
AGCCATCAGCAGAGCCATGCGCTTGGCTGCTGCAATGATGTCATTGCCCTTGCTGGACCATTTGCGAGCT
TCATCATGGAGCTGTCTGGCAGCCATCATCATTGGCTGGTTAATCACCTCCCCGGCCTTCTGCTCAGGGA
ACTCTTCATCCTTTTCCTCTGGTGGTGGAGGCCTAGGTGGAGGGACCTCACCTTCAGGCAGAGGTGGTTT
GGGAGGAGCAAGCTCATCTGTTAGTCGGAGTTGTTCAAGGTCTGGTGGAGGCGGCGGGAAGTCAGGCTCC
TGAGGTTGGAAGGCTTCTCTGACCTTGGCCACAGCTCC
