[The description below was written by a language model from this plasmid's Addgene catalogue record.]
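Description:
mTurquoise-Vinculin-N-21 is a mammalian expression plasmid built on the mTurquoise-N1 backbone (about 4.75 kb without the insert), an N1-style fluorescent protein fusion vector in which a gene of interest is placed upstream of the fluorescent protein coding sequence. It is maintained in E. coli as a high-copy plasmid under kanamycin selection, and it carries a neomycin resistance marker so that transfected mammalian cells can be selected with G418. No feature table is provided with the record, so details such as the replication origins are not stated. The listed 3′ sequencing primer suggests that an SV40 polyadenylation signal lies downstream of the expression cassette.

The insert is human vinculin (VCL), expressed from the CMV promoter, a strong constitutive promoter in most mammalian cell lines. The cyan fluorescent protein mTurquoise is fused to the C terminus of vinculin and is supplied by the backbone. The "N-21" in the name probably refers to the N1-type arrangement and a linker between the two proteins, but the record does not define it, and the cloning method is listed as unknown. Vinculin is a cytoskeletal adaptor protein that links integrin-based adhesion complexes to actin filaments, so the fusion accumulates at focal adhesions, which is the localization given for the construct. The plasmid is used as a live- or fixed-cell fluorescent marker for focal adhesions, with recorded excitation and emission maxima of 434 nm and 474 nm. This places it in the cyan channel, where it can be combined with spectrally distinct green, yellow or red probes in multicolour imaging.
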