Addgene plasmid #55587: mTurquoise-Vinculin-N-21
Purpose: Localization: Focal Adhesions, Excitation: 434, Emission: 474
Depositing lab: Michael Davidson. Depositing organization: Florida State University, Tallahassee.
Backbone
  Vector backbone: mTurquoise-N1
  Backbone size w/o insert (bp): 4750
  Vector type: Mammalian Expression
  Selectable markers: Neomycin (select with G418)
Growth in bacteria
  Bacterial resistance: Kanamycin, 50 μg/mL
  Growth temperature: 37°C
  Growth strain: DH5alpha
  Copy number: High Copy
Gene/Insert
  Gene/Insert name: Vinculin (alt name: NM_003373.3)
  Species: H. sapiens (human)
  Entrez Gene: VCL (a.k.a. CMD1W, CMH15, HEL114, MV, MVCL, VINC)
  Promoter: CMV
  Tag / fusion protein: mTurquoise (C terminal on backbone)
  Cloning method: Unknown
  Sequencing primers: 5′ CMV-F; 3′ SV40pA-R
Terms and licenses: Academic/Nonprofit Terms; Industry Terms
Depositor comments: . Excitation = 434; Emission = 474
How to cite: mTurquoise-Vinculin-N-21 was a gift from Michael Davidson (Addgene plasmid # 55587 ; http://n2t.net/addgene:55587 ; RRID:Addgene_55587)
